Addgene plasmid #211565: pLys57-2
Purpose: Amber Suppressor tRNA for Lysine (Methionine-derived)
Depositing lab: Aron Fenton & Liskin Swint-Kruse. Depositing organization: University of Kansas Medical Center. Publication: Amber Suppressor tRNA-Based Mutagenesis for Positional Semi-Saturated Mutagenesis with Natural Amino Acid Substitutions: An Approach for Mapping Positional Contributions to Protein Function. O’Neil PT, Zeczycki TN, Park K-T, Rodnin MV, Swint-Kruse L, Vincentelli R, Fenton AW. Biophysica. 2026; 6(4):72. 10.3390/biophysica6040072.
Backbone
  Vector backbone: pUC57
  Vector type: Bacterial Expression
Growth in bacteria
  Bacterial resistance: Ampicillin, 100 μg/mL
  Growth temperature: 37°C
  Growth strain: DH5alpha
  Copy number: High Copy
Gene/Insert
  Gene/Insert name: tRNALys
  Species: Synthetic
  Promoter: Synthetic (Miller 1986)
  Cloning method: Unknown
  Sequencing primers: 3′ M13R
Terms and licenses: Academic/Nonprofit Terms; Industry Terms: Not Available to Industry
Depositor comments: Synthesized
How to cite: pLys57-2 was a gift from Aron Fenton & Liskin Swint-Kruse (Addgene plasmid # 211565 ; http://n2t.net/addgene:211565 ; RRID:Addgene_211565)
