[The description below was written by a language model from this plasmid's Addgene catalogue record and pLannotate feature annotations shown in this document.]
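Description:
pLys57-2 is a small (about 2.7 kb) bacterial expression plasmid built on the pUC57 backbone that carries a synthetic amber suppressor tRNA intended to insert lysine at UAG stop codons. The catalogue entry describes the tRNA as methionine-derived, suggesting the suppressor was engineered from a methionine tRNA scaffold, although the record gives no further detail on the design. The plasmid replicates in E. coli from the high-copy ColE1/pUC-type origin and is selected with ampicillin through the β-lactamase gene (AmpR) driven by its native bla promoter.

The feature table places a single annotated tRNA gene of roughly 74 nt on the forward strand, followed closely by a fragment of a putative bacterial transcription terminator. The catalogue states that the tRNA is expressed from a synthetic promoter, but this promoter was not recognised by the automated annotation, so its position is not shown; it presumably lies just upstream of the tRNA. The insert was made by gene synthesis. The remaining annotations are backbone remnants: the lac promoter, lac operator and CAP binding site lie on the opposite strand and point back toward the insert, as is typical of the pUC cloning region, and there are short non-functional fragments of lacI, rop and the pBR322 bom region.

According to the associated publication title, the plasmid belongs to a suppressor tRNA-based approach to semi-saturating positional mutagenesis. A target gene carrying an amber codon at a chosen position is co-expressed with different suppressor tRNAs so that natural amino acids, here lysine, are substituted at that site. This allows the contribution of the position to protein function to be mapped without constructing a separate mutant for each substitution.
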