Features (pLannotate 1.2.2; 11 found; start..end, strand, type, name):
    137..234     +  misc_feature   bom (fragment): basis of mobility region from pBR322
    337..410     +  ncRNA          tRNA: Accession: RF00005 - tRNA
    421..450     +  terminator     bacterial terminator (fragment): putative bacterial transcription terminator
    494..510     -  protein_bind   lac operator: The lac repressor binds to the lac operator to inhibit transcription in E. coli. This inhibition can be relieved by adding lactose or isopropyl-β-D-thiogalactopyranoside (IPTG). lac repressor encoded by lacI
    518..548     -  promoter       lac promoter: promoter for the E. coli lac operon
    563..584     -  protein_bind   CAP binding site: CAP binding activates transcription in the presence of cAMP. E. coli catabolite activator protein
    597..689     -  CDS            lacI (fragment): lac repressor; lacI; The lac repressor binds to the lac operator to inhibit transcription in E. coli. This inhibition can be relieved by adding lactose or isopropyl-β-D-thiogalactopyranoside (IPTG).
    872..1460    -  rep_origin     ori: high-copy-number ColE1/pMB1/pBR322/pUC origin of replication
   1631..2491    -  CDS            AmpR: β-lactamase; bla; confers resistance to ampicillin, carbenicillin, and related antibiotics
   2492..2596    -  promoter       AmpR promoter: bla
   2691..35      +  CDS            rop (fragment) (across the origin): Rop protein, which maintains plasmids at low copy number; rop
>Addgene plasmid #211565 | pLys57-2 | addgene full sequence | sequence record 421056 | Addgene NGS Result
TCGCGCGTTTCGGTGATGACGGTGAAAACCTCTGACACATGCAGCTCCCGGAGACGGTCACAGCTTGTCT
GTAAGCGGATGCCGGGAGCAGACAAGCCCGTCAGGGCGCGTCAGCGGGTGTTGGCGGGTGTCGGGGCTGG
CTTAACTATGCGGCATCAGAGCAGATTGTACTGAGAGTGCACCATATGCGGTGTGAAATACCGCACAGAT
GCGTAAGGAGAAAATACCGCATCATAGGCGCCGCTTCTTTGAGCGAACGATCAAAAATAAGTGGGGCCCC
ATCAAAAAAATATTCTCAACATAAAAAACTTTGTGTAATACTTGTAACGCTGAATTCGGCTACGTAGCTC
AGTTGGTTAGAGCACATCACTCTAAATGATGGGGTCACAGGTTCGAATCCCGTCGTAGCCACCACTGCAG
ATCCTTAGCGAAAGCTAAGGATTTTTTTTAAGCTTCGGGCGTAATCATGGTCATAGCTGTTTCCTGTGTG
AAATTGTTATCCGCTCACAATTCCACACAACATACGAGCCGGAAGCATAAAGTGTAAAGCCTGGGGTGCC
TAATGAGTGAGCTAACTCACATTAATTGCGTTGCGCTCACTGCCCGCTTTCCAGTCGGGAAACCTGTCGT
GCCAGCTGCATTAATGAATCGGCCAACGCGCGGGGAGAGGCGGTTTGCGTATTGGGCGCTCTTCCGCTTC
CTCGCTCACTGACTCGCTGCGCTCGGTCGTTCGGCTGCGGCGAGCGGTATCAGCTCACTCAAAGGCGGTA
ATACGGTTATCCACAGAATCAGGGGATAACGCAGGAAAGAACATGTGAGCAAAAGGCCAGCAAAAGGCCA
GGAACCGTAAAAAGGCCGCGTTGCTGGCGTTTTTCCATAGGCTCCGCCCCCCTGACGAGCATCACAAAAA
TCGACGCTCAAGTCAGAGGTGGCGAAACCCGACAGGACTATAAAGATACCAGGCGTTTCCCCCTGGAAGC
TCCCTCGTGCGCTCTCCTGTTCCGACCCTGCCGCTTACCGGATACCTGTCCGCCTTTCTCCCTTCGGGAA
GCGTGGCGCTTTCTCATAGCTCACGCTGTAGGTATCTCAGTTCGGTGTAGGTCGTTCGCTCCAAGCTGGG
CTGTGTGCACGAACCCCCCGTTCAGCCCGACCGCTGCGCCTTATCCGGTAACTATCGTCTTGAGTCCAAC
CCGGTAAGACACGACTTATCGCCACTGGCAGCAGCCACTGGTAACAGGATTAGCAGAGCGAGGTATGTAG
GCGGTGCTACAGAGTTCTTGAAGTGGTGGCCTAACTACGGCTACACTAGAAGAACAGTATTTGGTATCTG
CGCTCTGCTGAAGCCAGTTACCTTCGGAAAAAGAGTTGGTAGCTCTTGATCCGGCAAACAAACCACCGCT
GGTAGCGGTGGTTTTTTTGTTTGCAAGCAGCAGATTACGCGCAGAAAAAAAGGATCTCAAGAAGATCCTT
TGATCTTTTCTACGGGGTCTGACGCTCAGTGGAACGAAAACTCACGTTAAGGGATTTTGGTCATGAGATT
ATCAAAAAGGATCTTCACCTAGATCCTTTTAAATTAAAAATGAAGTTTTAAATCAATCTAAAGTATATAT
GAGTAAACTTGGTCTGACAGTTACCAATGCTTAATCAGTGAGGCACCTATCTCAGCGATCTGTCTATTTC
GTTCATCCATAGTTGCCTGACTCCCCGTCGTGTAGATAACTACGATACGGGAGGGCTTACCATCTGGCCC
CAGTGCTGCAATGATACCGCGAGATCCACGCTCACCGGCTCCAGATTTATCAGCAATAAACCAGCCAGCC
GGAAGGGCCGAGCGCAGAAGTGGTCCTGCAACTTTATCCGCCTCCATCCAGTCTATTAATTGTTGCCGGG
AAGCTAGAGTAAGTAGTTCGCCAGTTAATAGTTTGCGCAACGTTGTTGCCATTGCTACAGGCATCGTGGT
GTCACGCTCGTCGTTTGGTATGGCTTCATTCAGCTCCGGTTCCCAACGATCAAGGCGAGTTACATGATCC
CCCATGTTGTGCAAAAAAGCGGTTAGCTCCTTCGGTCCTCCGATCGTTGTCAGAAGTAAGTTGGCCGCAG
TGTTATCACTCATGGTTATGGCAGCACTGCATAATTCTCTTACTGTCATGCCATCCGTAAGATGCTTTTC
TGTGACTGGTGAGTACTCAACCAAGTCATTCTGAGAATAGTGTATGCGGCGACCGAGTTGCTCTTGCCCG
GCGTCAATACGGGATAATACCGCGCCACATAGCAGAACTTTAAAAGTGCTCATCATTGGAAAACGTTCTT
CGGGGCGAAAACTCTCAAGGATCTTACCGCTGTTGAGATCCAGTTCGATGTAACCCACTCGTGCACCCAA
CTGATCTTCAGCATCTTTTACTTTCACCAGCGTTTCTGGGTGAGCAAAAACAGGAAGGCAAAATGCCGCA
AAAAAGGGAATAAGGGCGACACGGAAATGTTGAATACTCATACTCTTCCTTTTTCAATATTATTGAAGCA
TTTATCAGGGTTATTGTCTCATGAGCGGATACATATTTGAATGTATTTAGAAAAATAAACAAATAGGGGT
TCCGCGCACATTTCCCCGAAAAGTGCCACCTGACGTCTAAGAAACCATTATTATCATGACATTAACCTAT
AAAAATAGGCGTATCACGAGGCCCTTTCGTC
